>Addgene plasmid #124999 | OA-986B | addgene full sequence | sequence record 244077 | Addgene NGS Result
ACCATCTTAGCTGGCTTCGGTTTATATGAGACGAGAGTAAGGGGTCCGTCAAAACAAAACATCGATGTTC
CCACTGGCCTGGAGCGACTGTTTTTCAGTACTTCCGGTATCTCGCGTTTGTTTGATCGCACGGTTCCCAC
AATGGTTAATTCGAGCTCGCCCGGGGTCCTAGGTCGACGATGTAGGTCACGGTCTCGAAGCCGCGGTGCG
GGTGCCAGGGCGTGCCCTTGGGCTCCCCGGGCGCGTACTCCACCTCACCCATCTGGTCCATCATGATGAA
CGGGTCGAGGTGGCGGTAGTTGATCCCGGCGAACGCGCGGCGCACCGGGAAGCCCTCGCCCTCGAAACCG
CTGGGCGCGGTGGTCACGGTGAGCACGGGACGTGCGACGGCGTCGGCGGGTGCGGATACGCGGGGCAGCG
TCAGCGGGTTCTCGACGGTCACGGCGGGCATGTCGACGCGGCCGCCGCGCAGATCGCCGATGGGGGTGGC
GCCGGAGGGCACCTTCACCTTGCCGTACGGCTTGCTGTTCTTCGCGTTCAAAATCTCCAGCTCCATTTTG
CTTTCGGTGCGCTTGCAATCAGTACTGTCCAAAATCGAAAATCGCCGAACCGTAGTGTGACCGTGCGGGG
CTCTGCGAAAATAAACTTTTTTAGGTATATGGCCACACACGGGGAAAGCACAGTGGATTATATGTTTTAA
TATTATAATATGCAGGTTTTCATTACTTATCCAGATGTAAGCCCACTTAAAGCGATTTAACAATTATTTG
CCGAAAGAGTATAAACAAATTTCACTTAAAAATGGATTAAGAAAAGCTTGTGTAAGATTATGCGCAGCGT
TGCCAGATAGCTCCATTTAAAACACTTCAAAAACAATAAGTTTTGAAAATATATACATAAATAGCAGTCG
TTGCCGCAACGCTCAACACATCACACTTTTAAAACACCCTTTACCTACACAGAATTACTTTTTAAATTTC
CAGTCAAGCTGCGAGTTTCAAAATTATAGCCGGTAGAGAAGACAGTGCTATTTCAAAAGCAAACTAACAA
GGGTCTTAAATTCCAAAACACCAATCCTAACAAGCCTTGGACTTTTGTAAGTTTAGATCAAAGGTGGCAT
TGCATTCAATGTCATGGTAAGAAGTAGGTCGTCTAGGTAGAAATCCTCATTCAGCCGGTCAAGTCAGTAC
GAGAAAGGTCTCAATTTGAAATTGTCTTAAAAATATTTTATTGTTTTGTACTGTGGTGAGTTTAAACGAA
AAACACAAAAAAAAAGTGATACACAGAAATCATAAAAAATTTTAATACAAGGTATTCGTACGTATCAAAA
ACATTTCGGCACAATTTTTTTTCTCTGTACTAAAGTGTTACGAACACTACGGTATTTTTTAGTGATTTTC
AACGGACACCGAAGGTATATAAACAGCGTTCGCGAACGGTCGCCTTCAAAACCAATTGACATTTGCAGCA
GCAAGTACAAGTAGAAAGTAAAGCGCAATCAGCGAAAAATTTATACTTAATTGTTGGTGATTAAAGTACA
ATTAAAAGAACATTCTCGAAAGTCACAAGAAACGTAAGTTTTTAACTCGCTGTTACCAATTAGTAATAAG
AGCAACAAGACGTTGAGTAATTTCAAGAAAAACTGCATTTCAAGGTCTTTGTTCGGCCATTTTTTTTTTA
TTCAACGCTCTACGTAATTACAAAATAAGAAATTGGCAGCCACGCATCTTGTTTTCCCAATGAATTGGCA
TCAAAACGCAAACAAATCTATAAATAAAACTTGCGTGTTGATTTTCGCCAAGATTTATTGGCAAATTGTG
AAATTCGCAGTGACGCATTTGAAAATTCGAGAAATCACGAACGCACTCGAGCATTTGTGTGCATGTTATT
AGTTAGTTGTTTAGTTAATTGAAGTATTTTACCAACGAAATCCACTTATTTTTAGCTGAAATAGAGTAGG
TTGCTTAAACAAAGCCACGTCTGAAAATTTCTTATTGCTTGTAGTTGTGACGTCACCATATACACACAAA
ATAATGTGTATGCATGCATTTCAGCTGTGTATATATACATGCACACACTCGCAACACGAAAACGATGACG
AAGCAACGGAACAAAGGTTTCTCAACTACCCTTTGTTCCCTGTTTCTTCGCTTTCCTTTGTTCCAATATT
CGTAGAGGGTTAATAGGGGTTTCTCAACAAAGTTGGCGTCGATAAATAAGTTTCCCATTTTTATTCCCCA
GCCAGGAAGTTAGTTTCAATAGTTTTGTAATTTCAACGAAACTCATTTGATTTCGTACTAATTTTCCACA
TCTCTATTTTGACCCGCAGAGTTTAAACTGCCACCATGGACAAGAAGTACTCCATTGGGCTCGCTATCGG
CACAAACAGCGTCGGCTGGGCCGTCATTACGGACGAGTACAAGGTGCCGAGCAAAAAATTCAAAGTTCTG
GGCAATACCGATCGCCACAGCATAAAGAAGAACCTCATTGGCGCCCTCCTGTTCGACTCCGGGGAGACGG
CCGAAGCCACGCGGCTCAAAAGAACAGCACGGCGCAGATATACCCGCAGAAAGAATCGGATCTGCTACCT
GCAGGAGATCTTTAGTAATGAGATGGCTAAGGTGGATGACTCTTTCTTCCATAGGCTGGAGGAGTCCTTT
TTGGTGGAGGAGGATAAAAAGCACGAGCGCCACCCAATCTTTGGCAATATCGTGGACGAGGTGGCGTACC
ATGAAAAGTACCCAACCATATATCATCTGAGGAAGAAGCTTGTAGACAGTACTGATAAGGCTGACTTGCG
GTTGATCTATCTCGCGCTGGCGCATATGATCAAATTTCGGGGACACTTCCTCATCGAGGGGGACCTGAAC
CCAGACAACAGCGATGTCGATAAACTCTTTATCCAACTGGTTCAGACTTACAATCAGCTTTTCGAAGAGA
ACCCGATCAACGCATCCGGAGTTGACGCCAAAGCAATCCTGAGCGCTAGGCTGTCCAAATCCCGGCGGCT
CGAAAACCTCATCGCACAGCTCCCTGGGGAGAAGAAGAACGGCCTGTTTGGTAATCTTATCGCCCTGTCA
CTCGGGCTGACCCCCAACTTTAAATCTAACTTCGACCTGGCCGAAGATGCCAAGCTTCAACTGAGCAAAG
ACACCTACGATGATGATCTCGACAATCTGCTGGCCCAGATCGGCGACCAGTACGCAGACCTTTTTTTGGC
GGCAAAGAACCTGTCAGACGCCATTCTGCTGAGTGATATTCTGCGAGTGAACACGGAGATCACCAAAGCT
CCGCTGAGCGCTAGTATGATCAAGCGCTATGATGAGCACCACCAAGACTTGACTTTGCTGAAGGCCCTTG
TCAGACAGCAACTGCCTGAGAAGTACAAGGAAATTTTCTTCGATCAGTCTAAAAATGGCTACGCCGGATA
CATTGACGGCGGAGCAAGCCAGGAGGAATTTTACAAATTTATTAAGCCCATCTTGGAAAAAATGGACGGC
ACCGAGGAGCTGCTGGTAAAGCTTAACAGAGAAGATCTGTTGCGCAAACAGCGCACTTTCGACAATGGAA
GCATCCCCCACCAGATTCACCTGGGCGAACTGCACGCTATCCTCAGGCGGCAAGAGGATTTCTACCCCTT
TTTGAAAGATAACAGGGAAAAGATTGAGAAAATCCTCACATTTCGGATACCCTACTATGTAGGCCCCCTC
GCCCGGGGAAATTCCAGATTCGCGTGGATGACTCGCAAATCAGAAGAGACCATCACTCCCTGGAACTTCG
AGGAAGTCGTGGATAAGGGGGCCTCTGCCCAGTCCTTCATCGAAAGGATGACTAACTTTGATAAAAATCT
GCCTAACGAAAAGGTGCTTCCTAAACACTCTCTGCTGTACGAGTACTTCACAGTTTATAACGAGCTCACC
AAGGTCAAATACGTCACAGAAGGGATGAGAAAGCCAGCATTCCTGTCTGGAGAGCAGAAGAAAGCTATCG
TGGACCTCCTCTTCAAGACGAACCGGAAAGTTACCGTGAAACAGCTCAAAGAAGACTATTTCAAAAAGAT
TGAATGTTTCGACTCTGTTGAAATCAGCGGAGTGGAGGATCGCTTCAACGCATCCCTGGGAACGTATCAC
GATCTCCTGAAAATCATTAAAGACAAGGACTTCCTGGACAATGAGGAGAACGAGGACATTCTTGAGGACA
TTGTCCTCACCCTTACGTTGTTTGAAGATAGGGAGATGATTGAAGAACGCTTGAAAACTTACGCTCATCT
CTTCGACGACAAAGTCATGAAACAGCTCAAGAGGCGCCGATATACAGGATGGGGGCGGCTGTCAAGAAAA
CTGATCAATGGGATCCGAGACAAGCAGAGTGGAAAGACAATCCTGGATTTTCTTAAGTCCGATGGATTTG
CCAACCGGAACTTCATGCAGTTGATCCATGATGACTCTCTCACCTTTAAGGAGGACATCCAGAAAGCACA
AGTTTCTGGCCAGGGGGACAGTCTTCACGAGCACATCGCTAATCTTGCAGGTAGCCCAGCTATCAAAAAG
GGAATACTGCAGACCGTTAAGGTCGTGGATGAACTCGTCAAAGTAATGGGAAGGCATAAGCCCGAGAATA
TCGTTATCGAGATGGCCCGAGAGAACCAAACTACCCAGAAGGGACAGAAGAACAGTAGGGAAAGGATGAA
GAGGATTGAAGAGGGTATAAAAGAACTGGGGTCCCAAATCCTTAAGGAACACCCAGTTGAAAACACCCAG
CTTCAGAATGAGAAGCTCTACCTGTACTACCTGCAGAACGGCAGGGACATGTACGTGGATCAGGAACTGG
ACATCAATCGGCTCTCCGACTACGACGTGGCTGCTATCGTGCCCCAGTCTTTTCTCAAAGATGATTCTAT
TGATAATAAAGTGTTGACAAGATCCGATAAAGCTAGAGGGAAGAGTGATAACGTCCCCTCAGAAGAAGTT
GTCAAGAAAATGAAAAATTATTGGCGGCAGCTGCTGAACGCCAAACTGATCACACAACGGAAGTTCGATA
ATCTGACTAAGGCTGAACGAGGTGGCCTGTCTGAGTTGGATAAAGCCGGCTTCATCAAAAGGCAGCTTGT
TGAGACACGCCAGATCACCAAGCACGTGGCCCAAATTCTCGATTCACGCATGAACACCAAGTACGATGAA
AATGACAAACTGATTCGAGAGGTGAAAGTTATTACTCTGAAGTCTAAGCTGGTCTCAGATTTCAGAAAGG
ACTTTCAGTTTTATAAGGTGAGAGAGATCAACAATTACCACCATGCGCATGATGCCTACCTGAATGCAGT
GGTAGGCACTGCACTTATCAAAAAATATCCCAAGCTTGAATCTGAATTTGTTTACGGAGACTATAAAGTG
TACGATGTTAGGAAAATGATCGCAAAGTCTGAGCAGGAAATAGGCAAGGCCACCGCTAAGTACTTCTTTT
ACAGCAATATTATGAATTTTTTCAAGACCGAGATTACACTGGCCAATGGAGAGATTCGGAAGCGACCACT
TATCGAAACAAACGGAGAAACAGGAGAAATCGTGTGGGACAAGGGTAGGGATTTCGCGACAGTCCGGAAG
GTCCTGTCCATGCCGCAGGTGAACATCGTTAAAAAGACCGAAGTACAGACCGGAGGCTTCTCCAAGGAAA
GTATCCTCCCGAAAAGGAACAGCGACAAGCTGATCGCACGCAAAAAAGATTGGGACCCCAAGAAATACGG
CGGATTCGATTCTCCTACAGTCGCTTACAGTGTACTGGTTGTGGCCAAAGTGGAGAAAGGGAAGTCTAAA
AAACTCAAAAGCGTCAAGGAACTGCTGGGCATCACAATCATGGAGCGATCAAGCTTCGAAAAAAACCCCA
TCGACTTTCTCGAGGCGAAAGGATATAAAGAGGTCAAAAAAGACCTCATCATTAAGCTTCCCAAGTACTC
TCTCTTTGAGCTTGAAAACGGCCGGAAACGAATGCTCGCTAGTGCGGGCGAGCTGCAGAAAGGTAACGAG
CTGGCACTGCCCTCTAAATACGTTAATTTCTTGTATCTGGCCAGCCACTATGAAAAGCTCAAAGGGTCTC
CCGAAGATAATGAGCAGAAGCAGCTGTTCGTGGAACAACACAAACACTACCTTGATGAGATCATCGAGCA
AATAAGCGAATTCTCCAAAAGAGTGATCCTCGCCGACGCTAACCTCGATAAGGTGCTTTCTGCTTACAAT
AAGCACAGGGATAAGCCCATCAGGGAGCAGGCAGAAAACATTATCCACTTGTTTACTCTGACCAACTTGG
GCGCGCCTGCAGCCTTCAAGTACTTCGACACCACCATAGACAGAAAGCGGTACACCTCTACAAAGGAGGT
CCTGGACGCCACACTGATTCATCAGTCAATTACGGGGCTCTATGAAACAAGAATCGACCTCTCTCAGCTC
GGTGGAGACAGCAGGGCTGACCCCAAGAAGAAGAGGAAGGTGGAGGCCAGCGGTTCCGGACGGGCTGACG
CATTGGACGATTTTGATCTGGATATGCTGGGAAGTGACGCCCTCGATGATTTTGACCTTGACATGCTTGG
TTCGGATGCCCTTGATGACTTTGACCTCGACATGCTCGGCAGTGACGCCCTTGATGATTTCGACCTGGAC
ATGCTGATTAACTCTAGAAGTTCCGGATCTCCGAAAAAGAAACGCAAAGTTGGTAGCCAGTACCTGCCCG
ACACCGACGACCGGCACCGGATCGAGGAAAAGCGGAAGCGGACCTACGAGACATTCAAGAGCATCATGAA
GAAGTCCCCCTTCAGCGGCCCCACCGACCCTAGACCTCCACCTAGAAGAATCGCCGTGCCCAGCAGATCC
AGCGCCAGCGTGCCAAAACCTGCCCCCCAGCCTTACCCCTTCACCAGCAGCCTGAGCACCATCAACTACG
ACGAGTTCCCTACCATGGTGTTCCCCAGCGGCCAGATCTCTCAGGCCTCTGCTCTGGCTCCAGCCCCTCC
TCAGGTGCTGCCTCAGGCTCCTGCTCCTGCACCAGCTCCAGCCATGGTGTCTGCACTGGCTCAGGCACCA
GCACCCGTGCCTGTGCTGGCTCCTGGACCTCCACAGGCTGTGGCTCCACCAGCCCCTAAACCTACACAGG
CCGGCGAGGGCACACTGTCTGAAGCTCTGCTGCAGCTGCAGTTCGACGACGAGGATCTGGGAGCCCTGCT
GGGAAACAGCACCGATCCTGCCGTGTTCACCGACCTGGCCAGCGTGGACAACAGCGAGTTCCAGCAGCTG
CTGAACCAGGGCATCCCTGTGGCCCCTCACACCACCGAGCCCATGCTGATGGAATACCCCGAGGCCATCA
CCCGGCTCGTGACAGGCGCTCAGAGGCCTCCTGATCCAGCTCCTGCCCCTCTGGGAGCACCAGGCCTGCC
TAATGGACTGCTGTCTGGCGACGAGGACTTCAGCTCTATCGCCGACATGGACTTCTCCGCACTGCTGGGT
AGCGGATCGGGATCTCGGGATTCCAGGGAAGGGATGTTTTTGCCGAAGCCTGAGGCCGGCTCCGCTATTA
GTGACGTGTTTGAGGGCCGCGAGGTGTGCCAGCCAAAACGAATCCGGCCATTTCATCCTCCAGGAAGTCC
ATGGGCCAACCGCCCACTCCCCGCCAGCCTCGCACCAACACCAACCGGTCCAGTACATGAGCCAGTCGGG
TCACTGACCCCGGCACCAGTCCCTCAGCCACTGGATCCAGCGCCCGCAGTGACTCCCGAGGCCAGTCACC
TGTTGGAGGATCCCGATGAAGAGACGAGCCAGGCTGTCAAAGCCCTTCGGGAGATGGCCGATACTGTGAT
TCCCCAGAAGGAAGAGGCTGCAATCTGTGGCCAAATGGACCTTTCCCATCCGCCCCCAAGGGGCCATCTG
GATGAGCTGACAACCACACTTGAGTCCATGACCGAGGATCTGAACCTGGACTCACCCCTGACCCCGGAAT
TGAACGAGATTCTGGATACCTTCCTGAACGACGAGTGCCTCTTGCATGCCATGCATATCAGCACAGGACT
GTCCATCTTCGACACATCTCTGTTTTGATTAATTAACTAGAATGAATCGTTTTTAAAATAACAAATCAAT
TGTTTTATAATATTCGTACGATTCTTTGATTATGTAATAAAATGTGATCATTAGGAAGATTACGAAAAAT
ATAAAAAATATGAGTTCTGTGTGTATAACAAATGCTGTAAACGCCACAATTGTGTTTGTTGCAAATAAAC
CCATGATTATTTGATTAAAATTGTTGTTTTCTTTGTTCATAGACAATAGTGTGTTTTGCCTAAACGTGTA
CTGCATAAACTCCATGCGAGTGTATAGCGAGCTAGTGGCTAACGCTTGCCCCACCAAAGTAGATTCGTCA
AAATCCTCAATTTCATCACCCTCCTCCAAGTTTAACATTTGGCCGTCGGAATTAACTTCTAAAGATGCCA
CATAATCTAATAAATGAAATAGAGATTCAAACGTGGCGTCATCGTCCGTTTCGACCATTTCCGAAAAGAA
CTCGGGCATAAACTCTATGATTTCTCTGGACGTGGTGTTGTCGAAACTCTCAAAGTACGCAGTCAGGAAC
GTGCGCGACATGTCGTCGGGAAACTCGCGCGGAAACATGTTGTTGTAACCGAACGGGTCCCATAGCGCCA
AAACCAAATCTGCCAGCGTCAATAGAATGAGCACGATGCCGACAATGGAGCTGGCTTGGATAGCGATTCG
AGTTAACGGCCGGGGCGCGCCCATACTCGGTGGCCTCCCCACCACCAACTTTTTTGCACTGCAAAAAAAC
ACGCTTTTGCACGCGGGCCCATACATAGTACAAACTCTACGTTTCGTAGACTATTTTACATAAATAGTCT
ACACCGTTGTATACGCTCCAAATACACTACCACACATTGAACCTTTTTGCAGTGCAAAAAAGTACGTGTC
GGCAGTCACGTAGGCCGGCCTTATCGGGTCGCGTCCTGTCACGTACGAATCACATTATCGGACCGGACGA
GTGTTGTCTTATCGTGACAGGACGCCAGCTTCCTGTGTTGCTAACCGCAGCCGGACGCAACTCCTTATCG
GAACAGGACGCGCCTCCATATCAGCCGCGCGTTATCTCATGCGCGTGACCGGACACGAGGCGCCCGTCCC
GCTTATCGCGCCTATAAATACAGCCCGCAACGATCTGGTAAACACAGTTGAACAGCATCTGTTACAGCGA
CACAACATGAGCCGGTCCAACAACGCCAACGCGCCCACGCCATCCAACCGCCGCCGCAACCTGTCTCTGG
TGCTCGAGATGGTGAGCAAGGGCGAGGAGCTGTTCACCGGGGTGGTGCCCATCCTGGTCGAGCTGGACGG
CGACGTAAACGGCCACAAGTTCAGCGTGTCCGGCGAGGGCGAGGGCGATGCCACCTACGGCAAGCTGACC
CTGAAGTTCATCTGCACCACCGGCAAGCTGCCCGTGCCCTGGCCCACCCTCGTGACCACCCTGACCTGGG
GCGTGCAGTGCTTCAGCCGCTACCCCGACCACATGAAGCAGCACGACTTCTTCAAGTCCGCCATGCCCGA
AGGCTACGTCCAGGAGCGCACCATCTTCTTCAAGGACGACGGCAACTACAAGACCCGCGCCGAGGTGAAG
TTCGAGGGCGACACCCTGGTGAACCGCATCGAGCTGAAGGGCATCGACTTCAAGGAGGACGGCAACATCC
TGGGGCACAAGCTGGAGTACAACTACATCAGCCACAACGTCTATATCACCGCCGACAAGCAGAAGAACGG
CATCAAGGCCAACTTCAAGATCCGCCACAACATCGAGGACGGCAGCGTGCAGCTCGCCGACCACTACCAG
CAGAACACCCCCATCGGCGACGGCCCCGTGCTGCTGCCCGACAACCACTACCTGAGCACCCAGTCCGCCC
TGAGCAAAGACCCCAACGAGAAGCGCGATCACATGGTCCTGCTGGAGTTCGTGACCGCCGCCGGGATCAC
TCTCGGCATGGACGAGCTGTACAAGTAAGCGGCCGCGACTCTAGATCATAATCAGCCATACCACATTTGT
AGAGGTTTTACTTGCTTTAAAAAACCTCCCACACCTCCCCCTGAACCTGAAACATAAAATGAATGCAATT
GTTGTTGTTAACTTGTTTATTGCAGCTTATAATGGTTACAAATAAAGCAATAGCATCACAAATTTCACAA
ATAAAGCATTTTTTTCACTGCATTCTAGTTGTGGTTTGTCCAAACTCATCAATGTATCTTAAAGCTTGGC
CGGCCGATCTCGGATCTGACAATGTTCAGTGCAGAGACTCGGCTACGCCTCGTGGACTTTGAAGTTGACC
AACAATGTTTATTCTTACCTCTAATAGTCCTCTGTGGCAAGGTCAAGATTCTGTTAGAAGCCAATGAAGA
ACCTGGTTGTTCAATAACATTTTGTTCGTCTAATATTTCACTACCGCTTGACGTTGGCTGCACTTCATGT
ACCTCATCTATAAACGCTTCTTCTGTATCGCTCTGGACGTCATCTTCACTTACGTGATCTGATATTTCAC
TGTCAGAATCCTCACCAACAAGCTCGTCATCGCTTTGCAGAAGAGCAGAGAGGATATGCTCATCGTCTAA
AGAACTACCCATTTTATTATATATTAGTCACGATATCTATAACAAGAAAATATATATATAATAAGTTATC
ACGTAAGTAGAACATGAAATAACAATATAATTATCGTATGAGTTAAATCTTAAAAGTCACGTAAAAGATA
ATCATGCGTCATTTTGACTCACGCGGTCGTTATAGTTCAAAATCAGTGACACTTACCGCATTGACAAGCA
CGCCTCACGGGAGCTCCAAGCGGCGACTGAGATGTCCTAAATGCACAGCGACGGATTCGCGCTATTTAGA
AAGAGAGAGCAATATTTCAAGAATGCATGCGTCAATTTTACGCAGACTATCTTTCTAGGGTTAAAAAAGA
TTTGCGCTTTACTCGACCTAAACTTTAAACACGTCATAGAATCTTCGTTTGACAAAAACCACATTGTGGC
CAAGCTGTGTGACGCGACGCGCGCTAAAGAATGGCAAACCAAGTCGCGCGAGCGTCGACTCTAGAGGATC
CCCGGGTACCGAGCTCGAATTCGTAATCATGTCATAGCTGTTTCCTGTGTGAAATTGTTATCCGCTCACA
ATTCCACACAACATACGAGCCGGAAGCATAAAGTGTAAAGCCTGGGGTGCCTAATGAGTGAGCTAACTCA
CATTAATTGCGTTGCGCTCACTGCCCGCTTTCCAGTCGGGAAACCTGTCGTGCCAGCTGCATTAATGAAT
CGGCCAACGCGCGGGGAGAGGCGGTTTGCGTATTGGGCGCTCTTCCGCTTCCTCGCTCACTGACTCGCTG
CGCTCGGTCGTTCGGCTGCGGCGAGCGGTATCAGCTCACTCAAAGGCGGTAATACGGTTATCCACAGAAT
CAGGGGATAACGCAGGAAAGAACATGTGAGCAAAAGGCCAGCAAAAGGCCAGGAACCGTAAAAAGGCCGC
GTTGCTGGCGTTTTTCCATAGGCTCCGCCCCCCTGACGAGCATCACAAAAATCGACGCTCAAGTCAGAGG
TGGCGAAACCCGACAGGACTATAAAGATACCAGGCGTTTCCCCCTGGAAGCTCCCTCGTGCGCTCTCCTG
TTCCGACCCTGCCGCTTACCGGATACCTGTCCGCCTTTCTCCCTTCGGGAAGCGTGGCGCTTTCTCATAG
CTCACGCTGTAGGTATCTCAGTTCGGTGTAGGTCGTTCGCTCCAAGCTGGGCTGTGTGCACGAACCCCCC
GTTCAGCCCGACCGCTGCGCCTTATCCGGTAACTATCGTCTTGAGTCCAACCCGGTAAGACACGACTTAT
CGCCACTGGCAGCAGCCACTGGTAACAGGATTAGCAGAGCGAGGTATGTAGGCGGTGCTACAGAGTTCTT
GAAGTGGTGGCCTAACTACGGCTACACTAGAAGAACAGTATTTGGTATCTGCGCTCTGCTGAAGCCAGTT
ACCTTCGGAAAAAGAGTTGGTAGCTCTTGATCCGGCAAACAAACCACCGCTGGTAGCGGTGGTTTTTTTG
TTTGCAAGCAGCAGATTACGCGCAGAAAAAAAGGATCTCAAGAAGATCCTTTGATCTTTTCTACGGGGTC
TGACGCTCAGTGGAACGAAAACTCACGTTAAGGGATTTTGGTCATGAGATTATCAAAAAGGATCTTCACC
TAGATCCTTTTAAATTAAAAATGAAGTTTTAAATCAATCTAAAGTATATATGAGTAAACTTGGTCTGACA
GTTACCAATGCTTAATCAGTGAGGCACCTATCTCAGCGATCTGTCTATTTCGTTCATCCATAGTTGCCTG
ACTCCCCGTCGTGTAGATAACTACGATACGGGAGGGCTTACCATCTGGCCCCAGTGCTGCAATGATACCG
CGAGACCCACGCTCACCGGCTCCAGATTTATCAGCAATAAACCAGCCAGCCGGAAGGGCCGAGCGCAGAA
GTGGTCCTGCAACTTTATCCGCCTCCATCCAGTCTATTAATTGTTGCCGGGAAGCTAGAGTAAGTAGTTC
GCCAGTTAATAGTTTGCGCAACGTTGTTGCCATTGCTACAGGCATCGTGGTGTCACGCTCGTCGTTTGGT
ATGGCTTCATTCAGCTCCGGTTCCCAACGATCAAGGCGAGTTACATGATCCCCCATGTTGTGCAAAAAAG
CGGTTAGCTCCTTCGGTCCTCCGATCGTTGTCAGAAGTAAGTTGGCCGCAGTGTTATCACTCATGGTTAT
GGCAGCACTGCATAATTCTCTTACTGTCATGCCATCCGTAAGATGCTTTTCTGTGACTGGTGAGTACTCA
ACCAAGTCATTCTGAGAATAGTGTATGCGGCGACCGAGTTGCTCTTGCCCGGCGTCAATACGGGATAATA
CCGCGCCACATAGCAGAACTTTAAAAGTGCTCATCATTGGAAAACGTTCTTCGGGGCGAAAACTCTCAAG
GATCTTACCGCTGTTGAGATCCAGTTCGATGTAACCCACTCGTGCACCCAACTGATCTTCAGCATCTTTT
ACTTTCACCAGCGTTTCTGGGTGAGCAAAAACAGGAAGGCAAAATGCCGCAAAAAAGGGAATAAGGGCGA
CACGGAAATGTTGAATACTCATACTCTTCCTTTTTCAATATTATTGAAGCATTTATCAGGGTTATTGTCT
CATGAGCGGATACATATTTGAATGTATTTAGAAAAATAAACAAATAGGGGTTCCGCGCACATTTCCCCGA
AAAGTGCCACCTGACGTCTAAGAAACCATTATTATCATGACATTAACCTATAAAAATAGGCGTATCACGA
GGCCCTTTCGTCTCGCGCGTTTCGGTGATGACGGTGAAAACCTCTGACACATGCAGCTCCCGGAGACGGT
CACAGCTTGTCTGTAAGCGGATGCCGGGAGCAGACAAGCCCGTCAGGGCGCGTCAGCGGGTGTTGGCGGG
TGTCGGGGCTGGCTTAACTATGCGGCATCAGAGCAGATTGTACTGAGAGTGCACCATATGCGGTGTGAAA
TACCGCACAGATGCGTAAGGAGAAAATACCGCATCAGGCGCCATTCGCCATTCAGGCTGCGCAACTGTTG
GGAAGGGCGATCGGTGCGGGCCTCTTCGCTATTACGCCAGCTGGCGAAAGGGGGATGTGCTGCAAGGCGA
TTAAGTTGGGTAACGCCAGGGTTTTCCCAGTCACGACGTTGTAAAACGACGGCCAGTGCCAAGCTTTGTT
TAAAAATATAACAAAATTGTGATCCCACAAAATGAAGTGGGGCAAAATCAAATAATTAATAGTGTCCGTA
AACTTGTTGGTCTTCAACTTTTTGAGGAACACGTTGGACGGCAAATCCGTGACTATAACACAAGTTGATT
TAATAATTTTAGCCAACACGTCGGGCTGCGTGTTTTTTGCCGACGCGTCTGTGTACACGTTGATTAACTG
GTCGATTAAACTGTTGAAATAATTTAATTTTTGGTTCTTCTTTAAATCTGTGATGAAATTTTTTAAAATA
ACTTTAAATTCTTCATTGGTAAAAAATGCCACGTTTTGCAACTTGTGAGGGTCTAATATGAGGTCAAACT
CAGTAGGAGTTTTATCCAAAAAAGAAAACATGATTACGTCTGTACACGAACGCGTATTAACGCAGAGTGC
AAAGTATAAGAGGGTTAAAAAATATATTTTACGCACCATATACGCATCGGGTTGATATCGTTAATATGGA
TCAATTTGAACAGTTGATTAACGTGTCTCTGCTCAAGTCTTTGATCAAAACGCAAATCGACGAAAATGTG
TCGGACAATATCAAGTCGATGAGCGAAAAACTAAAAAGGCTAGAATACGACAATCTCACAGACAGCGTTG
AGATATACGGTATTCACGACAGCAGGCTGAATAATAAAAAAATTAGAAACTATTATTTAACCCTAGAAAG
ATAATCATATTGTGACGTACGTTAAAGATAATCATGCGTAAAATTGACGCATGTGTTTTATCGGTCTGTA
TATCGAGGTTTATTTATTAATTTGAATAGATATTAAGTTTTATTATATTTACACTTACATACTAATAATA
AATTCAACAAACAATTTATTTATGTTTATTTATTTATTAAAAAAAAACAAAAACTCAAAATTTCTTCTAT
AAAGTAACAAAACTTTTAAACATTCTCTCTTTTACAAAAATAAACTTATTTTGTACTTTAAAAACAGTCA
TGTTGTATTATAAAATAAGTAATTAGCTTAACTTATACATAATAGAAACAAATTATACTTATTAGTCAGT
CAGAAACAACTTTGGCACATATCAATATTATGCTCTCGACAAATAACTTTTTTGCATTTTTTGCACGATG
CATTTGCCTTTCGCCTTATTTTAGAGGGGCAGTAAGTACAGTAAGTACGTTTTTTCATTACTGGCTCTTC
AGTACTGTCATCTGATGTACCAGGCACTTCATTTGGCAAAATATTAGAGATATTATCGCGCAAATATCTC
TTCAAAGTAGGAGCTTCTAAACGCTTACGCATAAACGATGACGTCAGGCTCATGTAAAGGTTTCTCATAA
ATTTTTTGCGACTTTGAACCTTTTCTCCCTTGCTACTGACATTATGGCTGTATATAATAAAAGAATTTAT
GCAGGCAATGTTTATCATTCCGTACAATAATGCCATAGGCCACCTATTCGTCTTCCTACTGCAGGTCATC
ACAGAACACATTTGGTCTAGCGTGTCCACTCCGCCTTTAGTTTGATTATAATACATAACCATTTGCGGTT
TACCGGTACTTTCGTTGATAGAAGCATCCTCATCACAAGATGATAATAAGTAT
Features (pLannotate 1.2.2; 24 found; start..end, strand, type, name):
    194..263     +  protein_bind   attB: attB site for the φC31 integrase (Groth et al., 2000) phage φC31 integrase
   2346..6449    +  CDS            Cas9m4: catalytically dead mutant of the Cas9 endonuclease from the Streptococcus pyogenes Type II CRISPR/Cas system RNA-guided DNA-binding protein that lacks endonuclease activity due to the mutations D10A, D839A, H840A, and N863A (Mali et al., 2013)
   6708..7487    +  CDS            RELA (fragment): TF65_HUMAN - Also known as NFKB3. Experimental evidence at protein level: Swiss-Prot protein existence level 1. NF-kappa-B is a pleiotropic transcription factor present in almost all cell types and is the endpoint of a series of signal transduction events that are initiated by a vast array of stimuli related to many biological processes such as inflammation, immunity, differentiation, cell growth, tumorigenesis and apoptosis. NF-kappa-B is a homo- or heterodimeric complex formed by the Rel-like domain- containing proteins RELA/p65, RELB, NFKB1/p105, NFKB1/p50, REL and NFKB2/p52. The heterodime
   7506..8075    +  CDS            Rta AD: transcriptional activation domain from the human herpesvirus 4 (Epstein-Barr virus) replication and transcription activator Rta/BRLF1 (Hardwick et al., 1992; Chavez et al., 2015)
   8106..8870    -  CDS            P74 (fragment): PIF0_NPVAC - Experimental evidence at protein level: Swiss-Prot protein existence level 1. Plays an essential role for oral infectivity of occlusion- derived virus (ODV) and functions also in host midgut attachment and fusion by binding to a specific host receptor. From Autographa californica nuclear polyhedrosis virus (AcMNPV).
   8773..9233    +  promoter       OpIE-2 promoter (fragment): immediate-early gene 2 from the Orgyia pseudotsugata multicapsid nucleopolyhedrovirus; strong constitutive baculovirus promoter for insect cell expression
   9247..9312    +  CDS            IE2 (fragment): VIE2_NPVOP - Protein inferred from homology: Swiss-Prot protein existence level 3. RING-finger E3 ubiquitin ligase that plays an important regulatory role during the initial stages of infection. Migrates to specific nuclear foci early in infection supposely to prepare the sites for viral replication by targeting and ubiquitinating host proteins. From Orgyia pseudotsugata multicapsid polyhedrosis virus (OpMNPV).
   9319..10038   +  CDS            ECFP: enhanced CFP mammalian codon-optimized
  10054..10137   +  CDS            large T antigen (fragment): large T antigen from SV40 (simian virus 40)
  10160..10281   +  polyA_signal   SV40 poly(A) signal: SV40 polyadenylation signal
  10981..11121   +  CDS            FP (fragment): FP25_NPVAC - Experimental evidence at protein level: Swiss-Prot protein existence level 1. From Autographa californica nuclear polyhedrosis virus (AcMNPV).
  11114..11152   -  misc_feature   MCS (fragment): pUC18/19 multiple cloning site
  11183..11205   -  protein_bind   lac operator (fragment): The lac repressor binds to the lac operator to inhibit transcription in E. coli. This inhibition can be relieved by adding lactose or isopropyl-β-D-thiogalactopyranoside (IPTG). lac repressor encoded by lacI
  11209..11239   -  promoter       lac promoter: promoter for the E. coli lac operon
  11254..11275   -  protein_bind   CAP binding site: CAP binding activates transcription in the presence of cAMP. E. coli catabolite activator protein
  11288..11380   -  CDS            lacI (fragment): lac repressor; lacI; The lac repressor binds to the lac operator to inhibit transcription in E. coli. This inhibition can be relieved by adding lactose or isopropyl-β-D-thiogalactopyranoside (IPTG).
  11563..12151   -  rep_origin     ori: high-copy-number ColE1/pMB1/pBR322/pUC origin of replication
  12322..13182   -  CDS            AmpR: β-lactamase; bla; confers resistance to ampicillin, carbenicillin, and related antibiotics
  13183..13287   -  promoter       AmpR promoter: bla
  13382..13417   +  CDS            rop (fragment): Rop protein, which maintains plasmids at low copy number; rop
  13519..13618   +  misc_feature   bom (fragment): basis of mobility region from pBR322
  13624..13778   -  CDS            lacZα (fragment): LacZα fragment of β-galactosidase; lacZ fragment
  13782..14249   -  CDS            LEF-9 (fragment): LEF9_NPVAC - Experimental evidence at protein level: Swiss-Prot protein existence level 1. Component of the viral DNA-dependent RNA polymerase which is composed of four equimolar subunits of LEF-4, LEF-8, LEF-9, and p47. Plays an essential role in late and very late gene expression. From Autographa californica nuclear polyhedrosis virus (AcMNPV).
  14276..14479   +  CDS            FP (fragment): FP25_NPVAC - Experimental evidence at protein level: Swiss-Prot protein existence level 1. From Autographa californica nuclear polyhedrosis virus (AcMNPV).
