[The description below was written by a language model from this plasmid's Addgene catalogue record and pLannotate feature annotations shown in this document.]
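Description:
OA-986B is a piggyBac transposon-based insect expression plasmid, built by Gibson assembly on a pBac[3xP3-DsRed] backbone, for germline transformation and expression of the programmable transcriptional activator dCas9-VPR. It is maintained in E. coli as a high-copy plasmid through a ColE1/pUC-type origin and selected with ampicillin via the β-lactamase gene. Remnants of pUC cloning sequences (lac promoter/operator, lacZα and MCS fragments) sit alongside these.

The payload is a synthetic fusion of roughly 5.7 kb. It consists of a nuclease-dead Streptococcus pyogenes Cas9 carrying the D10A, D839A, H840A and N863A mutations, followed by activation domains annotated as a human RELA/p65 fragment and the Epstein-Barr virus Rta activation domain. The VP64 portion implied by the VPR name is not separately annotated. According to the catalogue entry, expression is driven by the Ubiquitin-63E promoter. This promoter was not detected by the automated annotation but presumably lies in the unannotated region upstream of the Cas9 coding sequence.

The feature table also shows a φC31 attB site, which would permit site-specific integration into attP docking lines as an alternative to transposition. A second cassette places ECFP under the baculoviral OpIE-2 promoter with an SV40 polyadenylation signal. This suggests a cyan fluorescent transformation marker, whereas the backbone name implies 3xP3-DsRed, and no DsRed feature is annotated. The scattered AcMNPV gene fragments (P74, FP25, LEF-9) most likely reflect baculovirus-derived sequence that commonly flanks piggyBac arms and are not functional genes; the transposon terminal repeats themselves are not annotated.

When combined with guide RNAs, the construct supplies broadly expressed dCas9-VPR for targeted overexpression of endogenous genes. The associated work used such components to engineer reproductively isolated insect strains for population replacement.
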