Addgene plasmid #124999: OA-986B
Purpose: Expresses dCas9-VPR driven by the Ubiquitin-63E promoter
Depositing lab: Omar Akbari. Depositing organization: University of California, San Diego (UCSD). Publication: Engineered reproductively isolated species drive reversible population replacement. Buchman A, Shriner I, Yang T, Liu J, Antoshechkin I, Marshall JM, Perry MW, Akbari OS. Nat Commun. 2021 Jun 2;12(1):3281. doi: 10.1038/s41467-021-23531-z. PubMed 34078888.
Backbone
  Vector backbone: pBac[3xP3-DsRed]
  Backbone size w/o insert (bp): 6457
  Total vector size (bp): 15371
  Vector type: Insect Expression ; piggyback
Growth in bacteria
  Bacterial resistance: Ampicillin, 100 μg/mL
  Growth temperature: 37°C
  Growth strain: DH5alpha
  Copy number: High Copy
Gene/Insert
  Gene/Insert name: dCas9-VPR
  Species: Synthetic
  Insert size (bp): 5733
  Promoter: Ubiquitin
  Cloning method: Gibson Cloning
  Sequencing primers: 5′ GTCGACGATGTAGGTCACGGTCTC; 3′ GTCAACTTCAAAGTCCACGAGGC
Terms and licenses: Academic/Nonprofit Terms; Industry Terms: Not Available to Industry
How to cite: OA-986B was a gift from Omar Akbari (Addgene plasmid # 124999 ; http://n2t.net/addgene:124999 ; RRID:Addgene_124999)
